Addgene plasmid #132421: OA-1050I (notch)
Purpose: express arrays of gRNA targeting Notch under dU6-3 promoter
Depositing lab: Omar Akbari. Depositing organization: University of California, San Diego (UCSD). Publication: Programmable RNA Targeting Using CasRx in Flies. Buchman AB, Brogan DJ, Sun R, Yang T, Hsu PD, Akbari OS. CRISPR J. 2020 Jun;3(3):164-176. doi: 10.1089/crispr.2020.0018. PubMed 32584145.
Backbone
  Vector backbone: white+attB
  Backbone size w/o insert (bp): 7860
  Total vector size (bp): 8167
  Vector type: Insect Expression
  Selectable markers: mini-white
Growth in bacteria
  Bacterial resistance: Ampicillin, 100 μg/mL
  Growth temperature: 37°C
  Growth strain: DH5alpha
  Copy number: High Copy
Gene/Insert
  Gene/Insert name: notch gRNA array
  gRNA/shRNA sequence: CAAGTAAACCCCTACCAACTGGTCGGGGTTTGAAACGATGATCCCGTTGGGCGCACTCGTCCACATCAAGTAAACCCCTACCAACTGGTCGGGGTTTGAAACACAGAGGCACTTGAAACTGTTCACATCGTCCAAGTAAACCCCTACCAACTGGTCGGGGTTTGAAACGTATCCCTGGGAGCAGTAGCACACATGACTCAAGTAAACCCCTACCAACTGGTCGGGGTTTGAAACCATTCCGCATTATTGCATCCATAGTCGCAGCAAGTAAACCCCTACCAACTGGTCGGGGTTTGAAAC
  Species: D. melanogaster (fly)
  Promoter: U6-3
  Cloning method: Gibson Cloning
  Sequencing primers: 5′ unknown
Terms and licenses: Academic/Nonprofit Terms; Industry Terms: Not Available to Industry
How to cite: OA-1050I (notch) was a gift from Omar Akbari (Addgene plasmid # 132421 ; http://n2t.net/addgene:132421 ; RRID:Addgene_132421)
