[The description below was written by a language model from this plasmid's Addgene catalogue record and pLannotate feature annotations shown in this document.]
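Description:
OA-1050I (notch) is a Drosophila melanogaster transgenesis plasmid built on a white+attB backbone and designed to express a CasRx (RfxCas13d) guide RNA array directed against Notch transcripts. In bacteria it is maintained as a high-copy plasmid through a ColE1/pUC-type origin and selected with ampicillin via the β-lactamase gene. An f1 origin, T7 and T3 promoters, and lacZα, lac promoter/operator and lacI fragments are remnants of the cloning vector from which it derives. The catalogue lists a total size of 8,167 bp, whereas the sequenced record underlying the feature table is 8,151 nt, a small discrepancy the record does not explain.

The payload is a Pol III expression unit in which the Drosophila U6-3 snRNA promoter drives a pre-gRNA array. The feature table shows five 36-base RfxCas13d direct repeats spaced at regular intervals, so they flank four 30-nt spacers, which the catalogue describes as targeting Notch. Cas13d enzymes process such repeat-spacer arrays into individual mature guides, so a single transcript can supply several guides against the same mRNA. The plasmid carries no Cas13d coding sequence, so the nuclease must be provided separately, for example from another transgene.

For fly transgenesis, a φC31 attB site allows integrase-mediated insertion into a genomic attP landing site. The mini-white gene serves as a visible eye-colour marker for identifying transformants in a white mutant background. A single loxP site lies between mini-white and the U6-3 cassette. The record indicates use in programmable RNA targeting with CasRx in flies.
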