Features (pLannotate 1.2.2; 20 found; start..end, strand, type, name):
     30..458     -  rep_origin     f1 ori (sequence partly withheld): f1 bacteriophage origin of replication; arrow indicates direction of (+) strand synthesis
    463..620     -  CDS            lacZα (fragment): LacZα fragment of β-galactosidase; lacZ fragment
    623..641     +  promoter       T7 promoter: promoter for bacteriophage T7 RNA polymerase
    666..4785    +  gene           mini-white: white; This modified version of the white gene lacks part of the first intron.
   4792..4825    -  protein_bind   loxP: Cre-mediated recombination occurs in the 8-bp core sequence (GCATACAT). Cre recombinase
   4884..5304    +  promoter       dU6-3 promoter: RNA polymerase III promoter for Drosophila U6-3 snRNA (Port et al., 2014)
   5313..5348    +  misc_RNA       RfxCas13d DR36: 36-base direct repeat for an RfxCas13d pre-gRNA (Konermann et al., 2018)
   5379..5414    +  misc_RNA       RfxCas13d DR36: 36-base direct repeat for an RfxCas13d pre-gRNA (Konermann et al., 2018)
   5445..5480    +  misc_RNA       RfxCas13d DR36: 36-base direct repeat for an RfxCas13d pre-gRNA (Konermann et al., 2018)
   5511..5546    +  misc_RNA       RfxCas13d DR36: 36-base direct repeat for an RfxCas13d pre-gRNA (Konermann et al., 2018)
   5577..5612    +  misc_RNA       RfxCas13d DR36: 36-base direct repeat for an RfxCas13d pre-gRNA (Konermann et al., 2018)
   5675..5744    +  protein_bind   attB: attB site for the φC31 integrase (Groth et al., 2000) phage φC31 integrase
   5963..5981    -  promoter       T3 promoter: promoter for bacteriophage T3 RNA polymerase
   6026..6042    -  protein_bind   lac operator: The lac repressor binds to the lac operator to inhibit transcription in E. coli. This inhibition can be relieved by adding lactose or isopropyl-β-D-thiogalactopyranoside (IPTG). lac repressor encoded by lacI
   6050..6080    -  promoter       lac promoter: promoter for the E. coli lac operon
   6095..6116    -  protein_bind   CAP binding site: CAP binding activates transcription in the presence of cAMP. E. coli catabolite activator protein
   6129..6221    -  CDS            lacI (fragment): lac repressor; lacI; The lac repressor binds to the lac operator to inhibit transcription in E. coli. This inhibition can be relieved by adding lactose or isopropyl-β-D-thiogalactopyranoside (IPTG).
   6404..6992    -  rep_origin     ori: high-copy-number ColE1/pMB1/pBR322/pUC origin of replication
   7163..8023    -  CDS            AmpR: β-lactamase; bla; confers resistance to ampicillin, carbenicillin, and related antibiotics
   8024..8128    -  promoter       AmpR promoter: bla
>Addgene plasmid #132421 | OA-1050I (notch) | addgene full sequence | sequence record 259397 | Addgene NGS Result
CTAAATTGTAAGCGTTAATATTTTGTTAAAATTCGCGTTAAATTTTTGTTAAATCAGCTCATTTTTTAAC
CAATAGGCCGAAATCGGCAAAATCCCTTATAAATCAAAAGAATAGACCGAGATAGGGT
[37 nt withheld, positions 129-165]
AAAGAACGTGGACTCCAACGTCAAAGG
[49 nt withheld, positions 193-241]
T
[91 nt withheld, positions 243-333]
G
[124 nt withheld, positions 335-458]
CCCATTCGCCATTCAGGCTGCGCAACTGTTGGGAAGGGCGATCGGTGCGGGCCTCTTCGCTATTACGCCA
GCTGGCGAAAGGGGGATGTGCTGCAAGGCGATTAAGTTGGGTAACGCCAGGGTTTTCCCAGTCACGACGT
TGTAAAACGACGGCCAGTGAATTGTAATACGACTCACTATAGGGCGAATTGGGTACGTACCGGGCCCCTA
GTATGTATGTAAGTTAATAAAACCCATTTTTGCGGAAAGTAGATAAAAAAAACATTTTTTTTTTTTACTG
CACTGGATATCATTGAACTTATCTGATCAGTTTTAAATTTACTTCGATCCAAGGGTATTTGATGTACCAG
GTTCTTTCGATTACCTCTCACTCAAAATGACATTCCACTCAAAGTCAGCGCTGTTTGCCTCCTTCTCTGT
CCACAGAAATATCGCCGTCTCTTTCGCCGCTGCGTCCGCTATCTCTTTCGCCACCGTTTGTAGCGTTACG
TAGCGTCAATGTCCGCCTTCAGTTGCATTTTGTCAGCGGTTTCGTGACGAAGCTCCAAGCGGTTTACGCC
ATCAATTAAACACAAAGTGCTGTGCCAAAACTCCTCTCGCTTCTTATTTTTGTTTGTTTTTTGAGTGATT
GGGGTGGTGATTGGTTTTGGGTGGGTAAGCAGGGGAAAGTGTGAAAAATCCCGGCAATGGGCCAAGAGGA
TCAGGAGCTATTAATTCGCGGAGGCAGCAAACACCCATCTGCCGAGCATCTGAACAATGTGAGTAGTACA
TGTGCATACATCTTAAGTTCACTTGATCTATAGGAACTGCGATTGCAACATCAAATTGTCTGCGGCGTGA
GAACTGCGACCCACAAAAATCCCAAACCGCAATTGCACAAACAAATAGTGACACGAAACAGATTATTCTG
GTAGCTGTTCTCGCTATATAAGACAATTTTTGAGATCATATCATGATCAAGACATCTAAAGGCATTCATT
TTCGACTATATTCTTTTTTACAAAAAATATAACAACCAGATATTTTAAGCTGATCCTAGATGCACAAAAA
ATAAATAAAAGTATAAACCTACTTCGTAGGATACTTCGGGGTACTTTTTGTTCGGGGTTAGATGAGCATA
ACGCTTGTAGTTGATATTTGAGATCCCCTATCATTGCAGGGTGACAGCGGAGCGGCTTCGCAGAGCTGCA
TTAACCAGGGCTTCGGGCAGGCCAAAAACTACGGCACGCTCCGGCCACCCAGTCCGCCGGAGGACTCCGG
TTCAGGGAGCGGCCAACTAGCCGAGAACCTCACCTATGCCTGGCACAATATGGACATCTTTGGGGCGGTC
AATCAGCCGGGCTCCGGATGGCGGCAGCTGGTCAACCGGACACGCGGACTATTCTGCAACGAGCGACACA
TACCGGCGCCCAGGAAACATTTGCTCAAGAACGGTGAGTTTCTATTCGCAGTCGGCTGATCTGTGTGAAA
TCTTAATAAAGGGTCCAATTACCAATTTGAAACTCAGTTTGCGGCGTGGCCTATCCGGGCGAACTTTTGG
CCGTGATGGGCAGTTCCGGTGCCGGAAAGACGACCCTGCTGAATGCCCTTGCCTTTCGATCGCCGCAGGG
CATCCAAGTATCGCCATCCGGGATGCGACTGCTCAATGGCCAACCTGTGGACGCCAAGGAGATGCAGGCC
AGGTGCGCCTATGTCCAGCAGGATGACCTCTTTATCGGCTCCCTAACGGCCAGGGAACACCTGATTTTCC
AAGCCATGGTGCGGATGCCACGACATCTGACCTATCGGCAGCGAGTGGCCCGCGTGGATCAGGTGATCCA
GGAGCTTTCGCTCAGCAAATGTCAGCACACGATCATCGGTGTGCCCGGCAGGGTGAAAGGTCTGTCCGGC
GGAGAAAGGAAGCGTCTGGCATTCGCCTCCGAGGCTCTAACCGATCCGCCGCTTCTGATCTGCGATGAGC
CCACCTCCGGACTGGACTCCTTTACCGCCCACAGCGTCGTCCAGGTGCTGAAGAAGCTGTCGCAGAAGGG
CAAGACCGTCATCCTGACCATTCATCAGCCGTCTTCCGAGCTGTTTGAGCTCTTTGACAAGATCCTTCTG
ATGGCCGAGGGCAGGGTAGCTTTCTTGGGCACTCCCAGCGAAGCCGTCGACTTCTTTTCCTAGTGAGTTC
GATGTGTTTATTAAGGGTATCTAGTATTACATAACATCTCAACTCCTATCCAGCGTGGGTGCCCAGTGTC
CTACCAACTACAATCCGGCGGACTTTTACGTACAGGTGTTGGCCGTTGTGCCCGGACGGGAGATCGAGTC
CCGTGATCGGATCGCCAAGATATGCGACAATTTTGCCATTAGCAAAGTAGCCCGGGATATGGAGCAGTTG
TTGGCCACCAAAAATCTGGAGAAGCCACTGGAGCAGCCGGAGAATGGGTACACCTACAAGGCCACCTGGT
TCATGCAGTTCCGGGCGGTCCTGTGGCGATCCTGGCTGTCGGTGCTCAAGGAACCACTCCTCGTAAAAGT
GCGACTTATTCAGACAACGGTGAGTGGTTCCAGTGGAAACAAATGATATAACGCTTACAATTCTTGGAAA
CAAATTCGCTAGATTTTAGATAGAATTGCCTGATTCCACACCCTTCTTAGTTTTTTTCAATGAGATGTAT
AGTTTATAGTTTTGCAGAAGATAAATAAATTTCATTTAACTCGCGAATATTAATGAGATGCGAGTAACAT
TTTAATTTGCAGATGGTTGCCATCTTGATTGGCCTCATCTTTTTGGGCCAACAACTCACGCAAGTGGGTG
TGATGAATATCAACGGAGCCATCTTCCTCTTCCTGACCAACATGACCTTTCAAAACGTCTTTGCCACGAT
AAATGTAAGTCATGTTTAGAATACATTTGCATTTCAATAATTTACTAACTTTCTAATGAATCGATTCGAT
TTAGGTGTTCACCTCAGAGCTGCCAGTTTTTATGAGGGAGGCCCGAAGTCGACTTTATCGCTGTGACACA
TACTTTCTGGGCAAAACGATTGCCGAATTGCCGCTTTTTCTCACAGTGCCACTGGTCTTCACGGCGATTG
CCTATCCGATGATCGGACTGCGGGCCGGAGTGCTGCACTTCTTCAACTGCCTGGCGCTGGTCACTCTGGT
GGCCAATGTGTCAACGTCCTTCGGATATCTAATATCCTGCGCCAGCTCCTCGACCTCGATGGCGCTGTCT
GTGGGTCCGCCGGTTATCATACCATTCCTGCTCTTTGGCGGCTTCTTCTTGAACTCGGGCTCGGTGCCAG
TATACCTCAAATGGTTGTCGTACCTCTCATGGTTCCGTTACGCCAACGAGGGTCTGCTGATTAACCAATG
GGCGGACGTGGAGCCGGGCGAAATTAGCTGCACATCGTCGAACACCACGTGCCCCAGTTCGGGCAAGGTC
ATCCTGGAGACGCTTAACTTCTCCGCCGCCGATCTGCCGCTGGACTACGTGGGTCTGGCCATTCTCATCG
TGAGCTTCCGGGTGCTCGCATATCTGGCTCTAAGACTTCGGGCCCGACGCAAGGAGTAGCCGACATATAT
CCGAAATAACTGCTTGTTTTTTTTTTTTACCATTATTACCATCGTGTTTACTGTTTATTGCCCCCTCAAA
AAGCTAATGTAATTATATTTGTGCCAATAAAAACAAGATATGACCTATAGAATACAAGTATTTCCCCTTC
GAACATCCCCACAAGTAGACTTTGGATTTGTCTTCTAACCAAAAGACTTACACACCTGCATACCTTACAT
CAAAAACTCGTTTATCGCTACATAAAACACCGGGATATATTTTTTATATACATACTTTTCAAATCGCGCG
CCCTCTTCATAATTCACCTCCACCACACCACGTTTCGTAGTTGCTCTTTCGCTGTCTCCCACCCGCTCTC
CGCAACACATTCACCTTTTGTTCGACGACCTTGGAGCGACTGTCGTTAGTTCCGCGCGATTCGGTTCGCT
CAAATGGTTCCGAGTGGTTCATTTCGTCTCAATAGAAATTAGTAATAAATATTTGTATGTACAATTTATT
TGCTCCAATATATTTGTATATATTTCCCTCACAGCTATATTTATTCTAATTTAATATTATGACTTTTTAA
GGTAATTTTTTGTGACCTGTTCGGAGTGATTAGCGTTACAATTTGAACTGAAAGTGACATCCAGTGTTTG
TTCCTTGTGTAGATGCATCTCAAAAAAATGGTGGGCATAATAGTGTTGTTTATATATATCAAAAATAACA
ACTATAATAATAAGAATACATTTAATTTAGAAAATGCTTGGATTTCACTGGAACTAGGCTAGCATAACTT
CGTATAATGTATGCTATACGAAGTTATGCTAGCGGATCCGGGAATTGGGAATTGGGCAATATTTAAATGG
CGGCGCGCCGAATTCTTTTTTGCTCACCTGTGATTGCTCCTACTCAAATACAAAAACATCAAATTTTCTG
TCAATAAAGCATATTTATTTATATTTATTTTACAGGAAAGAATTCCTTTTAAAGTGTATTTTAACCTATA
ATGAAAAACGATTAAAAAAAATACATAAAATAATTCGAAAATTTTTGAATAGCCCAGGTTGATAAAAATT
CATTTCATACGTTTTATAACTTATGCCCCTAAGTATTTTTTGACCATAGTGTTTCAATTCTACATTAATT
TTACAGAGTAGAATGAAACGCCACCTACTCAGCCAAGAGGCGAAAAGGTTAGCTCGCCAAGCAGAGAGGG
CGCCAGTGCTCACTACTTTTTATAATTCTCAACTTCTTTTTCCAGACTCAGTTCGTATATATAGACCTAT
TTTCAATTTAACGTCGGCTGCAGGCAAGTAAACCCCTACCAACTGGTCGGGGTTTGAAACGATGATCCCG
TTGGGCGCACTCGTCCACATCAAGTAAACCCCTACCAACTGGTCGGGGTTTGAAACACAGAGGCACTTGA
AACTGTTCACATCGTCCAAGTAAACCCCTACCAACTGGTCGGGGTTTGAAACGTATCCCTGGGAGCAGTA
GCACACATGACTCAAGTAAACCCCTACCAACTGGTCGGGGTTTGAAACCATTCCGCATTATTGCATCCAT
AGTCGCAGCAAGTAAACCCCTACCAACTGGTCGGGGTTTGAAACTTTTTTTGCGGCCGCAACGGTACCTC
TAGAGATCCACTAGTGTCGACGATGTAGGTCACGGTCTCGAAGCCGCGGTGCGGGTGCCAGGGCGTGCCC
TTGGGCTCCCCGGGCGCGTACTCCACCTCACCCATCTGGTCCATCATGATGAACGGGTCGAGGTGGCGGT
AGTTGATCCCGGCGAACGCGCGGCGCACCGGGAAGCCCTCGCCCTCGAAACCGCTGGGCGCGGTGGTCAC
GGTGAGCACGGGACGTGCGACGGCGTCGGCGGGTGCGGATACGCGGGGCAGCGTCAGCGGGTTCTCGACG
GTCACGGCGGGCATGTCGACACTAGTTCTAGCCAGCTTTTGTTCCCTTTAGTGAGGGTTAATTTCGAGCT
TGGCGTAATCATGGTCATAGCTGTTTCCTGTGTGAAATTGTTATCCGCTCACAATTCCACACAACATACG
AGCCGGAAGCATAAAGTGTAAAGCCTGGGGTGCCTAATGAGTGAGCTAACTCACATTAATTGCGTTGCGC
TCACTGCCCGCTTTCCAGTCGGGAAACCTGTCGTGCCAGCTGCATTAATGAATCGGCCAACGCGCGGGGA
GAGGCGGTTTGCGTATTGGGCGCTCTTCCGCTTCCTCGCTCACTGACTCGCTGCGCTCGGTCGTTCGGCT
GCGGCGAGCGGTATCAGCTCACTCAAAGGCGGTAATACGGTTATCCACAGAATCAGGGGATAACGCAGGA
AAGAACATGTGAGCAAAAGGCCAGCAAAAGGCCAGGAACCGTAAAAAGGCCGCGTTGCTGGCGTTTTTCC
ATAGGCTCCGCCCCCCTGACGAGCATCACAAAAATCGACGCTCAAGTCAGAGGTGGCGAAACCCGACAGG
ACTATAAAGATACCAGGCGTTTCCCCCTGGAAGCTCCCTCGTGCGCTCTCCTGTTCCGACCCTGCCGCTT
ACCGGATACCTGTCCGCCTTTCTCCCTTCGGGAAGCGTGGCGCTTTCTCATAGCTCACGCTGTAGGTATC
TCAGTTCGGTGTAGGTCGTTCGCTCCAAGCTGGGCTGTGTGCACGAACCCCCCGTTCAGCCCGACCGCTG
CGCCTTATCCGGTAACTATCGTCTTGAGTCCAACCCGGTAAGACACGACTTATCGCCACTGGCAGCAGCC
ACTGGTAACAGGATTAGCAGAGCGAGGTATGTAGGCGGTGCTACAGAGTTCTTGAAGTGGTGGCCTAACT
ACGGCTACACTAGAAGAACAGTATTTGGTATCTGCGCTCTGCTGAAGCCAGTTACCTTCGGAAAAAGAGT
TGGTAGCTCTTGATCCGGCAAACAAACCACCGCTGGTAGCGGTGGTTTTTTTGTTTGCAAGCAGCAGATT
ACGCGCAGAAAAAAAGGATCTCAAGAAGATCCTTTGATCTTTTCTACGGGGTCTGACGCTCAGTGGAACG
AAAACTCACGTTAAGGGATTTTGGTCATGAGATTATCAAAAAGGATCTTCACCTAGATCCTTTTAAATTA
AAAATGAAGTTTTAAATCAATCTAAAGTATATATGAGTAAACTTGGTCTGACAGTTACCAATGCTTAATC
AGTGAGGCACCTATCTCAGCGATCTGTCTATTTCGTTCATCCATAGTTGCCTGACTCCCCGTCGTGTAGA
TAACTACGATACGGGAGGGCTTACCATCTGGCCCCAGTGCTGCAATGATACCGCGAGACCCACGCTCACC
GGCTCCAGATTTATCAGCAATAAACCAGCCAGCCGGAAGGGCCGAGCGCAGAAGTGGTCCTGCAACTTTA
TCCGCCTCCATCCAGTCTATTAATTGTTGCCGGGAAGCTAGAGTAAGTAGTTCGCCAGTTAATAGTTTGC
GCAACGTTGTTGCCATTGCTACAGGCATCGTGGTGTCACGCTCGTCGTTTGGTATGGCTTCATTCAGCTC
CGGTTCCCAACGATCAAGGCGAGTTACATGATCCCCCATGTTGTGCAAAAAAGCGGTTAGCTCCTTCGGT
CCTCCGATCGTTGTCAGAAGTAAGTTGGCCGCAGTGTTATCACTCATGGTTATGGCAGCACTGCATAATT
CTCTTACTGTCATGCCATCCGTAAGATGCTTTTCTGTGACTGGTGAGTACTCAACCAAGTCATTCTGAGA
ATAGTGTATGCGGCGACCGAGTTGCTCTTGCCCGGCGTCAATACGGGATAATACCGCGCCACATAGCAGA
ACTTTAAAAGTGCTCATCATTGGAAAACGTTCTTCGGGGCGAAAACTCTCAAGGATCTTACCGCTGTTGA
GATCCAGTTCGATGTAACCCACTCGTGCACCCAACTGATCTTCAGCATCTTTTACTTTCACCAGCGTTTC
TGGGTGAGCAAAAACAGGAAGGCAAAATGCCGCAAAAAAGGGAATAAGGGCGACACGGAAATGTTGAATA
CTCATACTCTTCCTTTTTCAATATTATTGAAGCATTTATCAGGGTTATTGTCTCATGAGCGGATACATAT
TTGAATGTATTTAGAAAAATAAACAAATAGGGGTTCCGCGCACATTTCCCCGAAAAGTGCCAC
